>Addgene plasmid #227982 | pFA6a-mTID-HA3-KanMX6 | addgene full sequence | sequence record 451858 | Addgene NGS Result
ACGCGGCCGCCAGCTGAAGCTTCGTACGCTGCAGGTCGACGGATCCCCGGGTTAATTAACGCAAGAGACC
CGCCCGTAGCAACTATGATTCCTTTACTGAATGCGAAACAGATATTGGGTCAATTAGATGGGGGTTCCGT
AGCTGTCCTTCCGGTGGTGGATAGCACGAACCAATATCTACTTGATAGGATCGGGGAATTGAAGTCAGGT
GATGCTTGCATCGCAGAGTACCAACAGGCTGGTAGAGGGAGCAGAGGCAGGAAGTGGTTTTCACCATTTG
GAGCAAATCTGTACTTGAGCATGTTCTGGAGACTTAAGAGAGGTCCAGCGGCGATAGGGCTGGGACCCGT
TATCGGAATTGTGATGGCAGAAGCCCTGCGTAAACTAGGTGCTGATAAAGTACGTGTCAAATGGCCAAAC
GATTTATATCTACAAGACAGAAAGTTGGCGGGGATTTTGGTGGAACTTGCCGGCATAACCGGGGACGCCG
CGCAGATAGTCATTGGTGCTGGAATCAATGTGGCGATGAGACGTGTTGAGGAGTCAGTTGTAAATCAGGG
TTGGATAACTCTTCAGGAGGCCGGGATAAACTTAGACAGGAATACTCTAGCTGCCATGCTTATACGTGAG
CTACGTGCCGCCCTGGAGCTTTTCGAGCAAGAAGGTCTAGCTCCTTACCTTAGCCGTTGGGAGAAGTTGG
ATAACTTCATCAATAGACCAGTTAAGTTAATCATAGGGGACAAAGAGATATTCGGGATCAGTAGAGGTAT
AGATAAGCAGGGAGCGCTACTACTGGAGCAGGATGGGGTTATCAAACCGTGGATGGGCGGGGAGATATCC
CTGAGGTCTGCCGAGAAGGCTAGCTTAATTAACATCTTTTACCCATACGATGTTCCTGACTATGCGGGCT
ATCCCTATGACGTCCCGGACTATGCAGGATCCTATCCATATGACGTTCCAGATTACGCTGCTCAGTGCTG
AGGCGCGCCACTTCTAAATAAGCGAATTTCTTATGATTTATGATTTTTATTATTAAATAAGTTATAAAAA
AAATAAGTGTATACAAATTTTAAAGTGACTCTTAGGTTTTAAAACGAAAATTCTTATTCTTGAGTAACTC
TTTCCTGTAGGTCAGGTTGCTTTCTCAGGTATAGTATGAGGTCGCTCTTATTGACCACACCTCTACCGGC
AGATCCGCTAGGGATAACAGGGTAATATAGATCTGTTTAGCTTGCCTCGTCCCCGCCGGGTCACCCGGCC
AGCGACATGGAGGCCCAGAATACCCTCCTTGACAGTCTTGACGTGCGCAGCTCAGGGGCATGATGTGACT
GTCGCCCGTACATTTAGCCCATACATCCCCATGTATAATCATTTGCATCCATACATTTTGATGGCCGCAC
GGCGCGAAGCAAAAATTACGGCTCCTCGCTGCAGACCTGCGAGCAGGGAAACGCTCCCCTCACAGACGCG
TTGAATTGTCCCCACGCCGCGCCCCTGTAGAGAAATATAAAAGGTTAGGATTTGCCACTGAGGTTCTTCT
TTCATATACTTCCTTTTAAAATCTTGCTAGGATACAGTTCTCACATCACATCCGAACATAAACAACCATG
GGTAAGGAAAAGACTCACGTTTCGAGGCCGCGATTAAATTCCAACATGGATGCTGATTTATATGGGTATA
AATGGGCTCGCGATAATGTCGGGCAATCAGGTGCGACAATCTATCGATTGTATGGGAAGCCCGATGCGCC
AGAGTTGTTTCTGAAACATGGCAAAGGTAGCGTTGCCAATGATGTTACAGATGAGATGGTCAGACTAAAC
TGGCTGACGGAATTTATGCCTCTTCCGACCATCAAGCATTTTATCCGTACTCCTGATGATGCATGGTTAC
TCACCACTGCGATCCCCGGCAAAACAGCATTCCAGGTATTAGAAGAATATCCTGATTCAGGTGAAAATAT
TGTTGATGCGCTGGCAGTGTTCCTGCGCCGGTTGCATTCGATTCCTGTTTGTAATTGTCCTTTTAACAGC
GATCGCGTATTTCGTCTCGCTCAGGCGCAATCACGAATGAATAACGGTTTGGTTGATGCGAGTGATTTTG
ATGACGAGCGTAATGGCTGGCCTGTTGAACAAGTCTGGAAAGAAATGCATAAGCTTTTGCCATTCTCACC
GGATTCAGTCGTCACTCATGGTGATTTCTCACTTGATAACCTTATTTTTGACGAGGGGAAATTAATAGGT
TGTATTGATGTTGGACGAGTCGGAATCGCAGACCGATACCAGGATCTTGCCATCCTATGGAACTGCCTCG
GTGAGTTTTCTCCTTCATTACAGAAACGGCTTTTTCAAAAATATGGTATTGATAATCCTGATATGAATAA
ATTGCAGTTTCATTTGATGCTCGATGAGTTTTTCTAATCAGTACTGACAATAAAAAGATTCTTGTTTTCA
AGAACTTGTCATTTGTATAGTTTTTTTATATTGTAGTTGTTCTATTTTAATCAAATGTTAGCGTGATTTA
TATTTTTTTTCGCCTCGACATCATCTGCCCAGATGCGAAGTTAAGTGCGCAGAAAGTAATATCATGCGTC
AATCGTATGTGAATGCTGGTCGCTATACTGCTGTCGATTCGATACTAACGCCGCCATCCAGTTTAAACGA
GCTCGAATTCATCGATGATATCAGATCCACTAGTGGCCTATGCGGCCGCGGATCTGCCGGTCTCCCTATA
GTGAGTCGTATTAATTTCGATAAGCCAGGTTAACCTGCATTAATGAATCGGCCAACGCGCGGGGAGAGGC
GGTTTGCGTATTGGGCGCTCTTCCGCTTCCTCGCTCACTGACTCGCTGCGCTCGGTCGTTCGGCTGCGGC
GAGCGGTATCAGCTCACTCAAAGGCGGTAATACGGTTATCCACAGAATCAGGGGATAACGCAGGAAAGAA
CATGTGAGCAAAAGGCCAGCAAAAGGCCAGGAACCGTAAAAAGGCCGCGTTGCTGGCGTTTTTCCATAGG
CTCCGCCCCCCTGACGAGCATCACAAAAATCGACGCTCAAGTCAGAGGTGGCGAAACCCGACAGGACTAT
AAAGATACCAGGCGTTTCCCCCTGGAAGCTCCCTCGTGCGCTCTCCTGTTCCGACCCTGCCGCTTACCGG
ATACCTGTCCGCCTTTCTCCCTTCGGGAAGCGTGGCGCTTTCTCATAGCTCACGCTGTAGGTATCTCAGT
TCGGTGTAGGTCGTTCGCTCCAAGCTGGGCTGTGTGCACGAACCCCCCGTTCAGCCCGACCGCTGCGCCT
TATCCGGTAACTATCGTCTTGAGTCCAACCCGGTAAGACACGACTTATCGCCACTGGCAGCAGCCACTGG
TAACAGGATTAGCAGAGCGAGGTATGTAGGCGGTGCTACAGAGTTCTTGAAGTGGTGGCCTAACTACGGC
TACACTAGAAGAACAGTATTTGGTATCTGCGCTCTGCTGAAGCCAGTTACCTTCGGAAAAAGAGTTGGTA
GCTCTTGATCCGGCAAACAAACCACCGCTGGTAGCGGTGGTTTTTTTGTTTGCAAGCAGCAGATTACGCG
CAGAAAAAAAGGATCTCAAGAAGATCCTTTGATCTTTTCTACGGGGTCTGACGCTCAGTGGAACGAAAAC
TCACGTTAAGGGATTTTGGTCATGAGATTATCAAAAAGGATCTTCACCTAGATCCTTTTAAATTAAAAAT
GAAGTTTTAAATCAATCTAAAGTATATATGAGTAAACTTGGTCTGACAGTTACCAATGCTTAATCAGTGA
GGCACCTATCTCAGCGATCTGTCTATTTCGTTCATCCATAGTTGCCTGACTCCCCGTCGTGTAGATAACT
ACGATACGGGAGGGCTTACCATCTGGCCCCAGTGCTGCAATGATACCGCGAGACCCACGCTCACCGGCTC
CAGATTTATCAGCAATAAACCAGCCAGCCGGAAGGGCCGAGCGCAGAAGTGGTCCTGCAACTTTATCCGC
CTCCATCCAGTCTATTAATTGTTGCCGGGAAGCTAGAGTAAGTAGTTCGCCAGTTAATAGTTTGCGCAAC
GTTGTTGCCATTGCTACAGGCATCGTGGTGTCACGCTCGTCGTTTGGTATGGCTTCATTCAGCTCCGGTT
CCCAACGATCAAGGCGAGTTACATGATCCCCCATGTTGTGCAAAAAAGCGGTTAGCTCCTTCGGTCCTCC
GATCGTTGTCAGAAGTAAGTTGGCCGCAGTGTTATCACTCATGGTTATGGCAGCACTGCATAATTCTCTT
ACTGTCATGCCATCCGTAAGATGCTTTTCTGTGACTGGTGAGTACTCAACCAAGTCATTCTGAGAATAGT
GTATGCGGCGACCGAGTTGCTCTTGCCCGGCGTCAATACGGGATAATACCGCGCCACATAGCAGAACTTT
AAAAGTGCTCATCATTGGAAAACGTTCTTCGGGGCGAAAACTCTCAAGGATCTTACCGCTGTTGAGATCC
AGTTCGATGTAACCCACTCGTGCACCCAACTGATCTTCAGCATCTTTTACTTTCACCAGCGTTTCTGGGT
GAGCAAAAACAGGAAGGCAAAATGCCGCAAAAAAGGGAATAAGGGCGACACGGAAATGTTGAATACTCAT
ACTCTTCCTTTTTCAATATTATTGAAGCATTTATCAGGGTTATTGTCTCATGAGCGGATACATATTTGAA
TGTATTTAGAAAAATAAACAAATAGGGGTTCCGCGCACATTTCCCCGAAAAGTGCCACCTGACGTCTAAG
AAACCATTATTATCATGACATTAACCTATAAAAATAGGCGTATCACGAGGCCCTTTCGTCTCGCGCGTTT
CGGTGATGACGGTGAAAACCTCTGACACATGCAGCTCCCGGAGACGGTCACAGCTTGTCTGTAAGCGGAT
GCCGGGAGCAGACAAGCCCGTCAGGGCGCGTCAGCGGGTGTTGGCGGGTGTCGGGGCTGGCTTAACTATG
CGGCATCAGAGCAGATTGTACTGAGAGTGCACCATATGGACATATTGTCGTTAGAACGCGGCTACAATTA
ATACATAACCTTATGTATCATACACATACGATTTAGGTGACACTATAGA
Features (pLannotate 1.2.2; 12 found; start..end, strand, type, name):
     88..858     +  CDS            birA (fragment): BIRA_ECOLI - Also known as bioR, dhbB. Experimental evidence at protein level: Swiss-Prot protein existence level 1. Acts both as a biotin--[acetyl-CoA-carboxylase] ligase and a biotin-operon repressor. In the presence of ATP, BirA activates biotin to form the BirA-biotinyl-5'-adenylate (BirA-bio-5'-AMP or holoBirA) complex. HoloBirA can either transfer the biotinyl moiety to the biotin carboxyl carrier protein (BCCP) subunit of acetyl-CoA carboxylase, or bind to the biotin operator site and inhibit transcription of the operon. From Escherichia coli (strain K12).
    880..969     +  CDS            3xHA: three tandem HA epitope tags
   1002..1189    +  terminator     ADH1 terminator: S. cerevisiae ADH1; transcription terminator for the S. cerevisiae alcohol dehydrogenase 1 (ADH1) gene
   1264..2620    +  gene           kanMX: yeast selectable marker conferring kanamycin resistance (Wach et al., 1994)
   2725..2743    -  promoter       T7 promoter: promoter for bacteriophage T7 RNA polymerase
   2765..2818    -  CDS            lacI (fragment): lac repressor; lacI; The lac repressor binds to the lac operator to inhibit transcription in E. coli. This inhibition can be relieved by adding lactose or isopropyl-β-D-thiogalactopyranoside (IPTG).
   3001..3589    -  rep_origin     ori: high-copy-number ColE1/pMB1/pBR322/pUC origin of replication
   3760..4620    -  CDS            AmpR: β-lactamase; bla; confers resistance to ampicillin, carbenicillin, and related antibiotics
   4621..4725    -  promoter       AmpR promoter: bla
   4820..4855    +  CDS            rop (fragment): Rop protein, which maintains plasmids at low copy number; rop
   4957..5008    +  misc_feature   bom (fragment): basis of mobility region from pBR322
   5071..5089    +  promoter       SP6 promoter: promoter for bacteriophage SP6 RNA polymerase
