[The description below was written by a language model from this plasmid's Addgene catalogue record and pLannotate feature annotations shown in this document.]
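Description:
pFA6a-mTID-HA3-KanMX6 is a pFA6a-series yeast tagging plasmid of about 5.1 kb, designed as a template module for placing the proximity-labelling biotin ligase miniTurboID at the C-terminus of chromosomal genes in budding yeast. It is propagated in E. coli as a high-copy plasmid through a ColE1/pUC-type origin and selected with ampicillin via the β-lactamase gene and its promoter. The feature table shows no yeast replication origin or centromere, consistent with a cassette that works by genomic integration rather than episomal maintenance. Although catalogued as a yeast expression vector, no yeast promoter is annotated upstream of the ligase coding sequence, so expression of the fusion would depend on the promoter of the tagged gene.

The payload begins with a fragment of E. coli birA, which corresponds to miniTurboID, an engineered, truncated form of the BirA biotin ligase that promiscuously biotinylates nearby proteins. It is followed in frame by three tandem HA epitopes for detecting the fusion protein, and then by the S. cerevisiae ADH1 terminator, which supplies transcription termination once the native 3' region of the target gene is displaced. Immediately downstream lies the kanMX marker, which allows selection of yeast integrants with G418. Flanking SP6 and T7 promoters, together with short lacI, rop and bom fragments, are remnants of the cloning backbone. The construct is intended for BioID experiments in yeast, in which proteins near the tagged bait are biotinylated and can then be identified to map interaction networks.
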