Addgene plasmid #227982: pFA6a-mTID-HA3-KanMX6
Purpose: To insert biotin ligase, miniTurboID, at the C-terminus of genes; yeast BioID, KanMX6 marker
Depositing lab: Joseph Reese. Depositing organization: Pennsylvania State University. Publication: Characterization of BioID tagging systems in budding yeast and exploring the interactome of the Ccr4-Not complex. Pfannenstein J, Tyryshkin M, Gulden ME, Doud EH, Mosley AL, Reese JC. G3 (Bethesda). 2024 Sep 13:jkae221. doi: 10.1093/g3journal/jkae221. PubMed 39271111.
Backbone
  Vector backbone: pFa6
  Vector type: Yeast Expression
  Selectable markers: KanMX6 (select with G418)
Growth in bacteria
  Bacterial resistance: Ampicillin, 100 μg/mL
  Growth temperature: 37°C
  Growth strain: DH5alpha
  Copy number: High Copy
Gene/Insert
  Gene/Insert name: miniTurboID
  Species: Other
  Tag / fusion protein: HA tag (C terminal on insert)
  Cloning method: Ligation Independent Cloning
Terms and licenses: Academic/Nonprofit Terms; Industry Terms: Not Available to Industry
How to cite: pFA6a-mTID-HA3-KanMX6 was a gift from Joseph Reese (Addgene plasmid # 227982 ; http://n2t.net/addgene:227982 ; RRID:Addgene_227982)
